>Addgene plasmid #174923 | pMSR:MSMEG_0835:Dendra | addgene full sequence | sequence record 345647 | Addgene NGS Result
ACCGTACGAAGATGAACAAGGGCCCCGAGGCATTCCTGGTGACCACGACGCAGGGCAACCGGCTGTCGAA
GTCCGCGTTCACCAAGTCGCTGAAGCGTGGCTACGCCAAGATCGGTCGGCCGGAACTCCGCATCCACGAC
CTCCGCGCTGTCGGCGCTACGTTCGCCGCTCAGGCAGGTGCGACGACCAAGGAGCTGATGGCCCGTCTCG
GTCACACGACTCCTAGGATGGCGATGAAGTACCAGATGGCGTCTGAGGCCCGCGACGAGGCTATCGCTGA
GGCGATGTCCAAGCTGGCCAAGACCTCCTGAAACGCAAAAAGCCCCCCTCCCAAGGACACTGAGTCCTAA
AGAGGGGGGTTTCTTGTCAGTACGCGAAGAACCACGCCTGGCCGCGAGCGCCAGCACCGCCGCTCTGTGC
GGAGACCTGGGCACCAGCCCCGCCGCCGCCAGGAGCATTGCCGTTCCCGCCAGAAATCTAGACGGTGACC
ACAACGCGCCCGCTTTGATCGGGGACGTCGAAATATTGGATCGTCGGCACCGTCACGGCCGTGGGAGGCG
GCACGATCCGCGACGTGATGATCGGCCGCATCCCCACGGTGCTGCGCAGTGAGCTCTACGCCATCCCGGC
GTTGATCTGTGCGTTCGCACGCACAGGCCCGGTGTGAGAAGGGTCTCTGACGAGCGGGAGAACTCCCTAT
CAGTGATAGAGTTTGTCCTCCCTATCAGTGATAGATAGGCTTAAGGAGTAATACGACTCACTATAGGGAG
AAGGAGGCCATT
[708 nt withheld, positions 783-1490]
AAGCTTGGTGCGGCCGCGGGCAACACGCCTGGCATCAATCTGATCAAGGAGGACATGCGTGTCAAGGTGC
ATATGGAGGGCAACGTGAACGGTCACGCCTTCGTGATCGAGGGGGAGGGTAAGGGTAAGCCTTACGAAGG
GACCCAGACCGCCAACCTCACCGTCAAGGAGGGCGCCCCTCTCCCATTCTCGTACGATATCCTCACTACC
GCGGTGCATTACGGGAACCGCGTGTTCACCAAGTACCCCGAGGATATCCCTGACTACTTCAAGCAGAGCT
TCCCGGAGGGATACTCCTGGGAGCGGACGATGACCTTCGAAGACAAGGGTATCTGTACGATCCGCAGCGA
CATCTCGCTGGAAGGGGACTGTTTCTTCCAGAACGTCCGTTTCAAGGGGACCAACTTTCCGCCGAACGGC
CCGGTCATGCAGAAGAAGACCCTCAAGTGGGAGCCGAGCACGGAGAAGCTGCACGTTCGGGACGGCCTCC
TGGTCGGCAACATCAACATGGCGCTGCTGCTGGAAGGCGGCGGCCACTACCTATGCGACTTCAAGACCAC
GTACAAAGCGAAGAAGGTCGTCCAGCTGCCCGACGCGCACTTCGTGGACCACCGCATCGAAATCCTGGGG
AACGATTCGGACTACAACAAGGTCAAGTTGTACGAGCACGCTGTGGCACGCTATAGCCCGCTCCCGTCGC
AGGTCTGGTTCGAAGGCGGCGGCGGGGAGAACCTGTATTTCCAGGACTACAAGGACGACGACGACAAGTG
ATTTAAATAACCCCTTGGGGCCTCTAAACGGGTCTTGAGGGGTTTTTTGTTAACTAGCGTACGATCGAAT
TCCTGCAGCTCACGGTAACTGATGCCGTATTTGCAGTACCAGCGTACGGCCCACAGAATGATGTCACGCT
GAAAATGCCGGCCTTTGAATGGGTTCATGTGCAGCTCCATCAGCAAAAGGGGATGATAAGTTTATCACCA
CCGACTATTTGCAACAGTGCCGTTGATCGTGCTATGATCGACTGATGTCATCAGCGGTGGAGTGCAATGT
CGTGCAATACGAATGGCGAAAAGCCGAGCTCATCGGTCAGCTTCTCAACCTTGGGGTTACCCCCGGCGGT
GTGCTGCTGGTCCACAGCTCCTTCCGTAGCGTCCGGCCCCTCGAAGATGGGCCACTTGGACTGATCGAGG
CCCTGCGTGCTACGCTGGGTCCGGGAGGGACGCTCGTCATGCCCTCGTGGTCAGGTCTGGACGACGAGCC
GTTCGATCCTGCCACGTCGCCCGTTACACCGGACCTTGGAGTTGTCTCTGACACATTCTGGCGCCTGCCA
AATGTAAAGCGCAGCGCCCATCCATTTGCCTTTGCGGCAGCGGGGCCACAGGCAGAGCAGATCATCTCTG
ATCCATTGCCCCTGCCACCTTACTCGCCTGCAAGCCCGGTCGCCCGTGTCCATGAACTCGATGGGCAGGT
ACTTCTCCTCGGCGTGGGACACGATGCCAACACGACGCTGCATCTTGCCGAGTTGATGGCAAAGGTTCCC
TATGGGGTGCCGAGACACTGCACCATTCTTCAGGATGGCAAGTTGGTACGCGTCGATTATCTCGAGAATG
ACCACTGCTGTGAGCGCTTTGCCTTGGCGGACAGGTGGCTCAAGGAGAAGAGCCTTCAGAAGGAAGGTCC
AGTCGGTCATGCCTTTGCTCGGTTGATCCGCTCCCGCGACATTGTGGCGACAGCCCTGGGTCAACTGGGC
CGAGATCCGTTGATCTTCCTGCATCCGCCAGAGGCGGGATGCGAAGAATGCGATGCCGCTCGCCAGTCGA
TTGGCTGAGCTCATGAGCGGAGAACGAGATGACGTTGGAGGGGCAAGGTCGCGCTGATTGCTGGGGCAAC
ACGGGGGATCCACTAGTTCCATGAGCGTCAGACCCCGTAGAAAAGATCAAAGGATCTTCTTGAGATCCTT
TTTTTCTGCGCGTAATCTGCTGCTTGCAAACAAAAAAACCACCGCTACCAGCGGTGGTTTGTTTGCCGGA
TCAAGAGCTACCAACTCTTTTTCCGAAGGTAACTGGCTTCAGCAGAGCGCAGATACCAAATACTGTCCTT
CTAGTGTAGCCGTAGTTAGGCCACCACTTCAAGAACTCTGTAGCACCGCCTACATACCTCGCTCTGCTAA
TCCTGTTACCAGTGGCTGCTGCCAGTGGCGATAAGTCGTGTCTTACCGGGTTGGACTCAAGACGATAGTT
ACCGGATAAGGCGCAGCGGTCGGGCTGAACGGGGGGTTCGTGCACACAGCCCAGCTTGGAGCGAACGACC
TACACCGAACTGAGATACCTACAGCGTGAGCTATGAGAAAGCGCCACGCTTCCCGAGGGGAGAAAGGCGG
ACAGGTATCCGGTAAGCGGCAGGGTCGGAACAGGAGAGCGCACGAGGGAGCTTCCAGGGGGAAACGCCTG
GTATCTTTATAGTCCTGTCGGGTTTCGCCACCTCTGACTTGAGCGTCGATTTTTGTGATGCTCGTCAGGG
GGGCGGAGCCTATGGAAAAACGCCAGCAACGCGGCCTTTTTACGGTTCCTGGCCTTTTGCTGGCCTTTTG
CTCACATGTTCTTTCCTGCGTTATCCCCTGATTCTGTGGATAACCGTATTACCGCCTTTGAGTGAGCTGA
TACCGCTCGCCGCAGCCGAACGACCGAGCGCAACGCGTGCGGCCGCGGTACCCGGGGATCCTCTAGAGTC
GACCACCAAGGGCACCATCTCTGCTTGGGCCACCCCGTTGGCCGCAGCCAGCTCGCTGAGAGCCGTGAAC
GACAGGGCGAACGCCAGCCCGCCGACGGCGAGGGTTCCGACCGCTGCAACTCCCGGTGCAACCTTGTCCC
GGTCTATTCTCTTCACTGCACCAGCTCCAATCTGGTGTGAATGCCCCTCGTCTGTTCGCGCAGGCGGGGG
GCTCTATTCGTTTGTCAGCATCGAAAGTAGCCAGATCAGGGATGCGTTGCAACCGCGTATGCCCAGGTCA
GAAGAGTCGCACAAGAGTTGCAGACCCCTGGAAAGAAAAATGGCCAGAGGGCGAAAACACCCTCTGACCA
GCGGAGCGGGCGACGGGAATCGAACCCGCGTAGCTAGTTTGGAAGAATGGGTGTCTGCCGACCACATATG
GGCCGGTCAAGATAGGTTTTTACCCCCTCTCGGCTGCATCCTCTAAGTGGAAAGAAATTGCAGGTCGTAG
AAGCGCGTTGAAGCCTGAGAGTTGCACAGGAGTTGCAACCCGGTAGCCTTGTTCACGACGAGAGGAGACC
TAGTTGGCACGTCGCGGATGGGGATCGCTGAAGACTCAGCGCAGCGGGAGGATCCAAGCCTCATACGTCA
ACCCGCAGGACGGTGTGAGGTACTACGCGCTGCAGACCTACGACAACAAGATGGACGCCGAAGCCTGGCT
CGCGGGCGAGAAGCGGCTCATCGAGATGGAGACCTGGACCCCTCCACAGGACCGGGCGAAGAAGGCAGCC
GCCAGCGCCATCACGCTGGAGGAGTACACCCGGAAGTGGCTCGTGGAGCGCGACCTCGCAGACGGCACCA
GGGATCTGTACAGCGGGCACGCGGAGCGCCGCATCTACCCGGTGCTAGGTGAAGTGGCGGTCACAGAGAT
GACGCCAGCTCTGGTGCGTGCGTGGTGGGCCGGGATGGGTAGGAAGCACCCGACTGCCCGCCGGCATGCC
TACAACGTCCTCCGGGCGGTGATGAACACAGCGGTCGAGGACAAGCTGATCGCAGAGAACCCGTGCCGGA
TCGAGCAGAAGGCAGCCGATGAGCGCGACGTAGAGGCGCTGACGCCTGAGGAGCTGGACATCGTCGCCGC
TGAGATCTTCGAGCACTACCGGATCGCGGCATACATCCTGGCGTGGACGAGCCTCCGGTTCGGAGAGCTG
ATCGAGCTTCGCCGCAAGGACATCGTGGACGACGGCATGACGATGAAGCTCCGGGTGCGCCGTGGCGCTT
CCCGCGTGGGGAACAAGATCGTCGTTGGCAACGCCAAGACCGTCCGGTCGAAGCGTCCTGTGACGGTTCC
GCCTCACGTCGCGGAGATGATCCGAGCGCACATGAAGG
Features (pLannotate 1.2.2; 14 found; start..end, strand, type, name):
    370..474     -  CDS            32 (fragment): VG32_BPML5 - Protein predicted: Swiss-Prot protein existence level 4. From Mycobacterium phage L5 (Mycobacteriophage L5).
    530..634     +  CDS            Y4104_STRCO (fragment): Protein inferred from homology: Swiss-Prot protein existence level 3. From Streptomyces coelicolor (strain ATCC BAA-471 / A3(2) / M145).
    692..711     +  promoter       tight TRE promoter (fragment): Tet-responsive promoter PTight, consisting of seven tet operator sequences followed by the minimal CMV promoter
    718..735     +  promoter       tight TRE promoter (fragment): Tet-responsive promoter PTight, consisting of seven tet operator sequences followed by the minimal CMV promoter
    749..767     +  promoter       T7 promoter: promoter for bacteriophage T7 RNA polymerase
    795..1490    +  CDS            sodC (sequence withheld): SODC_MYCTU - Experimental evidence at protein level: Swiss-Prot protein existence level 1. Destroys radicals which are normally produced within the cells and which are toxic to biological systems. May play a role in favoring mycobacterial survival in phagocytes (By similarity). From Mycobacterium tuberculosis (strain ATCC 25618 / H37Rv).
   1512..2198    +  CDS            Dendra2: Dendra2 is a photoconvertible green fluorescent protein published in 2006, derived from Dendronephthya sp.. It has high acid sensitivity.
   2238..2258    +  CDS            FLAG (fragment): FLAG® epitope tag, followed by an enterokinase cleavage site
   2267..2309    +  terminator     T7 terminator (fragment): transcription terminator for bacteriophage T7 RNA polymerase
   2515..3315    +  CDS            ApmR: aminoglycoside 3-N-acetyltransferase type IV ; aac(3)IV; confers resistance to apramycin (Paget and Davies, 1996)
   3382..3399    -  misc_feature   MCS (fragment): pBluescript multiple cloning site
   3440..4028    +  rep_origin     ori: high-copy-number ColE1/pMB1/pBR322/pUC origin of replication
   4196..4224    +  misc_feature   MCS (fragment): pUC18/19 multiple cloning site
   4784..308     +  CDS            33 (across the origin): VINT_BPML5 - Also known as int. Protein inferred from homology: Swiss-Prot protein existence level 3. Integrase is necessary for integration of the phage into the host genome by site-specific recombination. From Mycobacterium phage L5 (Mycobacteriophage L5).
