[The description below was written by a language model from this plasmid's Addgene catalogue record and pLannotate feature annotations shown in this document.]
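Description:
pMSR:MSMEG_0835:Dendra is an integrating mycobacterial expression vector built on the pMSR:Dendra backbone. It carries the M. smegmatis gene MSMEG_0835 as a C-terminal fluorescent fusion. In E. coli it replicates from a high-copy ColE1/pUC-type origin and is selected with apramycin through the aac(3)IV acetyltransferase gene, a marker that also works in mycobacteria. The feature table shows no mycobacterial replication origin. Instead the plasmid encodes the mycobacteriophage L5 integrase, annotated across the sequence origin, next to a fragment of the neighbouring L5 gene 32. This region presumably includes the phage attachment site, although that site is not annotated. The integrase mediates site-specific, single-copy insertion at the chromosomal L5 attachment site, so the construct is stably maintained in the mycobacterial genome.

The insert is driven by the pmycTetO promoter, a mycobacterial promoter carrying tet operators. The annotation tool picks these operators up as short "tight TRE" fragments, which are operator matches rather than a mammalian promoter. A T7 promoter lies just upstream of the coding region and a partial T7 terminator lies downstream, allowing the same cassette to be expressed in T7 polymerase-bearing E. coli strains. The open reading frame matches the M. tuberculosis superoxide dismutase SodC by homology, suggesting MSMEG_0835 is its M. smegmatis counterpart. It is joined through a Gly-Ala linker to the green-to-red photoconvertible protein Dendra2 and ends in a single FLAG epitope. The gene was inserted by ligation-independent cloning.

The plasmid belongs to a systematic mycobacterial resource collection. It is suited to examining the localisation of the tagged protein in live mycobacteria, and the FLAG tag provides an epitope for antibody-based detection or purification.
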