Addgene plasmid #174923: pMSR:MSMEG_0835:Dendra
Purpose: C-term fluorescent fusion
Depositing lab: Keith Derbyshire & Joseph Wade. Depositing organization: Wadsworth Center, New York State Department of Health. Publication: A Mycobacterial Systems Resource for the Research Community. Judd JA, Canestrari J, Clark R, Joseph A, Lapierre P, Lasek-Nesselquist E, Mir M, Palumbo M, Smith C, Stone M, Upadhyay A, Wirth SE, Dedrick RM, Meier CG, Russell DA, Dills A, Dove E, Kester J, Wolf ID, Zhu J, Rubin ER, Fortune S, Hatfull GF, Gray TA, Wade JT, Derbyshire KM. mBio. 2021 Mar 2;12(2). pii: mBio.02401-20. doi: 10.1128/mBio.02401-20. PubMed 33653882.
Backbone
  Vector backbone: pMSR:Dendra
  Vector type: Bacterial Expression ; Integrating Mycobacterial Expression Vector attL5. T7 expression in E. coli
Growth in bacteria
  Bacterial resistance: Apramycin, 25 μg/mL
  Growth temperature: 37°C
  Growth strain: DH5alpha
  Copy number: High Copy
Gene/Insert
  Gene/Insert name: MSMEG_0835
  Species: M. smegmatis
  Promoter: pmycTetO
  Tag / fusion protein: Gly-Ala Linker/Dendra2/1x Flag Tag (C terminal on insert)
  Cloning method: Ligation Independent Cloning
  Sequencing primers: 5′ TGATAGAGTTTGTCCTCCCTATCAG; 3′ TCCATATGCACCTTGACACG
Resource information
  A portion of this plasmid was derived from a plasmid made by: CP000480.1
Terms and licenses: Academic/Nonprofit Terms; Industry Terms: Not Available to Industry
Depositor comments: 5' cloning site: AseI (destroyed), 3' cloning site: HindIII (not destroyed)
How to cite: pMSR:MSMEG_0835:Dendra was a gift from Keith Derbyshire & Joseph Wade (Addgene plasmid # 174923 ; http://n2t.net/addgene:174923 ; RRID:Addgene_174923)
