>Addgene plasmid #174923 | pMSR:MSMEG_0835:Dendra | depositor partial sequence | sequence record 339317 | partial
[708 nt withheld, positions 1-708]
